>Addgene plasmid #182326 | pcDNA3-β2AR-μDpTT | addgene full sequence | sequence record 366176 | Addgene NGS Result
GACGGATCGGGAGATCTCCCGATCCCCTATGGTGCACTCTCAGTACAATCTGCTCTGATGCCGCATAGTT
AAGCCAGTATCTGCTCCCTGCTTGTGTGTTGGAGGTCGCTGAGTAGTGCGCGAGCAAAATTTAAGCTACA
ACAAGGCAAGGCTTGACCGACAATTGCATGAAGAATCTGCTTAGGGTTAGGCGTTTTGCGCTGCTTCGCG
ATGTACGGGCCAGATATACGCGTTGACATTGATTATTGACTAGTTATTAATAGTAATCAATTACGGGGTC
ATTAGTTCATAGCCCATATATGGAGTTCCGCGTTACATAACTTACGGTAAATGGCCCGCCTGGCTGACCG
CCCAACGACCCCCGCCCATTGACGTCAATAATGACGTATGTTCCCATAGTAACGCCAATAGGGACTTTCC
ATTGACGTCAATGGGTGGAGTATTTACGGTAAACTGCCCACTTGGCAGTACATCAAGTGTATCATATGCC
AAGTACGCCCCCTATTGACGTCAATGACGGTAAATGGCCCGCCTGGCATTATGCCCAGTACATGACCTTA
TGGGACTTTCCTACTTGGCAGTACATCTACGTATTAGTCATCGCTATTACCATGGTGATGCGGTTTTGGC
AGTACATCAATGGGCGTGGATAGCGGTTTGACTCACGGGGATTTCCAAGTCTCCACCCCATTGACGTCAA
TGGGAGTTTGTTTTGGCACCAAAATCAACGGGACTTTCCAAAATGTCGTAACAACTCCGCCCCATTGACG
CAAATGGGCGGTAGGCGTGTACGGTGGGAGGTCTATATAAGCAGAGCTCTCTGGCTAACTAGAGAACCCA
CTGCTTACTGGCTTATCGAAATTAATACGACTCACTATAGGGAGACCCAAGCTTGCCGCCACCATGGGGC
AACCCGGGAACGGCAGCGCCTTCTTGCTGGCACCCAATAGAAGCCATGCGCCGGACCACGACGTCACGCA
GCAGAGGGACGAGGTGTGGGTGGTGGGCATGGGCATCGTCATGTCTCTCATCGTCCTGGCCATCGTGTTT
GGCAATGTGCTGGTCATCACAGCCATTGCCAAGTTCGAGCGTCTGCAGACGGTCACCAACTACTTCATCA
CTTCACTGGCCTGTGCTGATCTGGTCATGGGCCTGGCAGTGGTGCCCTTTGGGGCCGCCCATATTCTTAT
GAAAATGTGGACTTTTGGCAACTTCTGGTGCGAGTTTTGGACTTCCATTGATGTGCTGTGCGTCACGGCC
AGCATTGAGACCCTGTGCGTGATCGCAGTGGATCGCTACTTTGCCATTACTTCACCTTTCAAGTACCAGA
GCCTGCTGACCAAGAATAAGGCCCGGGTGATCATTCTGATGGTGTGGATTGTGTCAGGCCTTACCTCCTT
CTTGCCCATTCAGATGCACTGGTACCGGGCCACCCACCAGGAAGCCATCAACTGCTATGCCAATGAGACC
TGCTGTGACTTCTTCACGAACCAAGCCTATGCCATTGCCTCTTCCATCGTGTCCTTCTACGTTCCCCTGG
TGATCATGGTCTTCGTCTACTCCAGGGTCTTTCAGGAGGCCAAAAGGCAGCTCCAGAAGATTGACAAATC
TGAGGGCCGCTTCCATGTCCAGAACCTTAGCCAGGTGGAGCAGGATGGGCGGACGGGGCATGGACTCCGC
AGATCTTCCAAGTTCTGCTTGAAGGAGCACAAAGCCCTCAAGACGTTAGGCATCATCATGGGCACTTTCA
CCCTCTGCTGGCTGCCCTTCTTCATCGTTAACATTGTGCATGTGATCCAGGATAACCTCATCCGTAAGGA
AGTTTACATCCTCCTAAATTGGATAGGCTATGTCAATTCTGGTTTCAATCCCCTTATCTACTGCCGGAGC
CCAGATTTCAGGATTGCCTTCCAGGAGCTTCTGTGCCTGCGCAGGTCTTCTTTGAAGGCCTATGGGAATG
GCTACTCCAGCAACGGCAACACAGGGGAGCAGAGTGGATATCACGTGGAACAGGAGAAAGAAAATAAACT
GCTGTGTGAAGACCTCCCAGGCACGGAAGACTTTGTGGGCCATCAAGGTACTGTGCCTAGCGATAACATT
GATTCACAAGGGAGGAATTGTAGTACAAATGACTCACTGCTGGGGGATCCAATGAGTGTGATTAAACCAG
ACATGAAGATCAAGCTGCGTATGGAAGGCGCTGTAAATGGACACCCGTTCGCGATTGAAGGAGTTGGCCT
TGGGAAGCCTTTCGAGGGAAAACAGAGTATGGACCTTAAAGTCAAAGAAGGCGGACCTCTGCCTTTCGCC
TATGACATCTTGACAACTGTGTTCTGTTACGGCAACAGGGTATTCGCCAAATACCCAGAAAATATAGTAG
ACTATTTCAAGCAGTCGTTTCCTGAGGGCTACTCTTGGGAACGAAGCATGAATTACGAAGACGGGGGCAT
TTGTAACGCGACAAACGACATAACCCTGGATGGTGACTGTTATATCTATGAAATTCGATTTGATGGTGTG
AACTTTCCTGCCAATGGTCCAGTTATGCAGAAGAGGACTGTGAAATGGGAGCCATCCACTGAGAAATTGT
ATGTGCGTGATGGAGTGCTGAAGGGTGATGTTAACATGGCTCTGTCGCTTGAAGGAGGTGGCCATTACCG
ATGTGACTTCAAAACTACTTATAAAGCTAAGAAGGTTGTCCAGTTGCCAGACTATCACTTTGTGGACACA
CACATTGAGATTAAAAGCCACGACAAAGATTACAGTAATGTTAATCTGCATGAGCATGCCGAAGCGCATT
CTGAGCTGCCGAGGCAGGCCAAGAGATCTGACGAGGTGGACGGTACCATGAGCGAGCTGATTAAGGAGAA
CATGCACATGAAGCTGTACATGGAGGGCACCGTGAACAACCACCACTTCAAGTGCACATCCGAGGGCGAA
GGCAAGCCCTACGAGGGCACCCAGACCATGAGAATCAAGGTGGTCGAGGGCGGCCCTCTCCCCTTCGCCT
TCGACATCCTGGCTACCAGCTTCATGTACGGCAGCAGAACCTTCATCAACCACACCCAGGGCATCCCCGA
TTTCTTTAAGCAGTCCTTCCCTGAGGGCTTCACATGGGAGAGAGTCACCACATACGAAGACGGGGGCGTG
CTGACCGCTACCCAGGACACCAGCCTCCAGGACGGCTGCCTCATCTACAACGTCAAGATCAGAGGGGTGA
ACTTCCCATCCAACGGCCCTGTGATGCAGAAGAAAACACTCGGCTGGGAGGCCAACACCGAGATGCTGTA
CCCCGCTGACGGCGGCCTGGAAGGCAGAACCGACATGGCCCTGAAGCTCGTGGGCGGGGGCCACCTGATC
TGCAACTTCAAGACCACATACAGATCCAAGAAACCCGCTAAGAACCTCAAGATGCCCGGCGTCTACTATG
TGGACCACAGACTGGAAAGAATCAAGGAGGCCGACAAAGAGACCTACGTCGAGCAGCACGAGGTGGCTGT
GGCCAGATACTGCGACCTCCCTAGCAAACTGGGGCACAAGTAAGAATTCTGCAGATATCCATCACACTGG
CGGCCGCTCGAGCATGCATCTAGAGGGCCCTATTCTATAGTGTCACCTAAATGCTAGAGCTCGCTGATCA
GCCTCGACTGTGCCTTCTAGTTGCCAGCCATCTGTTGTTTGCCCCTCCCCCGTGCCTTCCTTGACCCTGG
AAGGTGCCACTCCCACTGTCCTTTCCTAATAAAATGAGGAAATTGCATCGCATTGTCTGAGTAGGTGTCA
TTCTATTCTGGGGGGTGGGGTGGGGCAGGACAGCAAGGGGGAGGATTGGGAAGACAATAGCAGGCATGCT
GGGGATGCGGTGGGCTCTATGGCTTCTGAGGCGGAAAGAACCAGCTGGGGCTCTAGGGGGTATCCCC
[124 nt withheld, positions 3918-4041]
C
[91 nt withheld, positions 4043-4133]
A
[49 nt withheld, positions 4135-4183]
CCTTTGACGTTGGAGTCCACGTTCTTT
[37 nt withheld, positions 4211-4247]
ACCCTATCTCGGTCTATTCTTTTGATTTATAAGGGATTTTGCCGATTTCGGCCTATTGGTTAAAAAATGA
GCTGATTTAACAAAAATTTAACGCGAATTAATTCTGTGGAATGTGTGTCAGTTAGGGTGTGGAAAGTCCC
CAGGCTCCCCAGCAGGCAGAAGTATGCAAAGCATGCATCTCAATTAGTCAGCAACCAGGTGTGGAAAGTC
CCCAGGCTCCCCAGCAGGCAGAAGTATGCAAAGCATGCATCTCAATTAGTCAGCAACCATAGTCCCGCCC
CTAACTCCGCCCATCCCGCCCCTAACTCCGCCCAGTTCCGCCCATTCTCCGCCCCATGGCTGACTAATTT
TTTTTATTTATGCAGAGGCCGAGGCCGCCTCTGCCTCTGAGCTATTCCAGAAGTAGTGAGGAGGCTTTTT
TGGAGGCCTAGGCTTTTGCAAAAAGCTCCCGGGAGCTTGTATATCCATTTTCGGATCTGATCAAGAGACA
GGATGAGGATCGTTTCGCATGATTGAACAAGATGGATTGCACGCAGGTTCTCCGGCCGCTTGGGTGGAGA
GGCTATTCGGCTATGACTGGGCACAACAGACAATCGGCTGCTCTGATGCCGCCGTGTTCCGGCTGTCAGC
GCAGGGGCGCCCGGTTCTTTTTGTCAAGACCGACCTGTCCGGTGCCCTGAATGAACTGCAGGACGAGGCA
GCGCGGCTATCGTGGCTGGCCACGACGGGCGTTCCTTGCGCAGCTGTGCTCGACGTTGTCACTGAAGCGG
GAAGGGACTGGCTGCTATTGGGCGAAGTGCCGGGGCAGGATCTCCTGTCATCTCACCTTGCTCCTGCCGA
GAAAGTATCCATCATGGCTGATGCAATGCGGCGGCTGCATACGCTTGATCCGGCTACCTGCCCATTCGAC
CACCAAGCGAAACATCGCATCGAGCGAGCACGTACTCGGATGGAAGCCGGTCTTGTCGATCAGGATGATC
TGGACGAAGAGCATCAGGGGCTCGCGCCAGCCGAACTGTTCGCCAGGCTCAAGGCGCGCATGCCCGACGG
CGAGGATCTCGTCGTGACCCATGGCGATGCCTGCTTGCCGAATATCATGGTGGAAAATGGCCGCTTTTCT
GGATTCATCGACTGTGGCCGGCTGGGTGTGGCGGACCGCTATCAGGACATAGCGTTGGCTACCCGTGATA
TTGCTGAAGAGCTTGGCGGCGAATGGGCTGACCGCTTCCTCGTGCTTTACGGTATCGCCGCTCCCGATTC
GCAGCGCATCGCCTTCTATCGCCTTCTTGACGAGTTCTTCTGAGCGGGACTCTGGGGTTCGAAATGACCG
ACCAAGCGACGCCCAACCTGCCATCACGAGATTTCGATTCCACCGCCGCCTTCTATGAAAGGTTGGGCTT
CGGAATCGTTTTCCGGGACGCCGGCTGGATGATCCTCCAGCGCGGGGATCTCATGCTGGAGTTCTTCGCC
CACCCCAACTTGTTTATTGCAGCTTATAATGGTTACAAATAAAGCAATAGCATCACAAATTTCACAAATA
AAGCATTTTTTTCACTGCATTCTAGTTGTGGTTTGTCCAAACTCATCAATGTATCTTATCATGTCTGTAT
ACCGTCGACCTCTAGCTAGAGCTTGGCGTAATCATGGTCATAGCTGTTTCCTGTGTGAAATTGTTATCCG
CTCACAATTCCACACAACATACGAGCCGGAAGCATAAAGTGTAAAGCCTGGGGTGCCTAATGAGTGAGCT
AACTCACATTAATTGCGTTGCGCTCACTGCCCGCTTTCCAGTCGGGAAACCTGTCGTGCCAGCTGCATTA
ATGAATCGGCCAACGCGCGGGGAGAGGCGGTTTGCGTATTGGGCGCTCTTCCGCTTCCTCGCTCACTGAC
TCGCTGCGCTCGGTCGTTCGGCTGCGGCGAGCGGTATCAGCTCACTCAAAGGCGGTAATACGGTTATCCA
CAGAATCAGGGGATAACGCAGGAAAGAACATGTGAGCAAAAGGCCAGCAAAAGGCCAGGAACCGTAAAAA
GGCCGCGTTGCTGGCGTTTTTCCATAGGCTCCGCCCCCCTGACGAGCATCACAAAAATCGACGCTCAAGT
CAGAGGTGGCGAAACCCGACAGGACTATAAAGATACCAGGCGTTTCCCCCTGGAAGCTCCCTCGTGCGCT
CTCCTGTTCCGACCCTGCCGCTTACCGGATACCTGTCCGCCTTTCTCCCTTCGGGAAGCGTGGCGCTTTC
TCATAGCTCACGCTGTAGGTATCTCAGTTCGGTGTAGGTCGTTCGCTCCAAGCTGGGCTGTGTGCACGAA
CCCCCCGTTCAGCCCGACCGCTGCGCCTTATCCGGTAACTATCGTCTTGAGTCCAACCCGGTAAGACACG
ACTTATCGCCACTGGCAGCAGCCACTGGTAACAGGATTAGCAGAGCGAGGTATGTAGGCGGTGCTACAGA
GTTCTTGAAGTGGTGGCCTAACTACGGCTACACTAGAAGAACAGTATTTGGTATCTGCGCTCTGCTGAAG
CCAGTTACCTTCGGAAAAAGAGTTGGTAGCTCTTGATCCGGCAAACAAACCACCGCTGGTAGCGGTGGTT
TTTTTGTTTGCAAGCAGCAGATTACGCGCAGAAAAAAAGGATCTCAAGAAGATCCTTTGATCTTTTCTAC
GGGGTCTGACGCTCAGTGGAACGAAAACTCACGTTAAGGGATTTTGGTCATGAGATTATCAAAAAGGATC
TTCACCTAGATCCTTTTAAATTAAAAATGAAGTTTTAAATCAATCTAAAGTATATATGAGTAAACTTGGT
CTGACAGTTACCAATGCTTAATCAGTGAGGCACCTATCTCAGCGATCTGTCTATTTCGTTCATCCATAGT
TGCCTGACTCCCCGTCGTGTAGATAACTACGATACGGGAGGGCTTACCATCTGGCCCCAGTGCTGCAATG
ATACCGCGAGACCCACGCTCACCGGCTCCAGATTTATCAGCAATAAACCAGCCAGCCGGAAGGGCCGAGC
GCAGAAGTGGTCCTGCAACTTTATCCGCCTCCATCCAGTCTATTAATTGTTGCCGGGAAGCTAGAGTAAG
TAGTTCGCCAGTTAATAGTTTGCGCAACGTTGTTGCCATTGCTACAGGCATCGTGGTGTCACGCTCGTCG
TTTGGTATGGCTTCATTCAGCTCCGGTTCCCAACGATCAAGGCGAGTTACATGATCCCCCATGTTGTGCA
AAAAAGCGGTTAGCTCCTTCGGTCCTCCGATCGTTGTCAGAAGTAAGTTGGCCGCAGTGTTATCACTCAT
GGTTATGGCAGCACTGCATAATTCTCTTACTGTCATGCCATCCGTAAGATGCTTTTCTGTGACTGGTGAG
TACTCAACCAAGTCATTCTGAGAATAGTGTATGCGGCGACCGAGTTGCTCTTGCCCGGCGTCAATACGGG
ATAATACCGCGCCACATAGCAGAACTTTAAAAGTGCTCATCATTGGAAAACGTTCTTCGGGGCGAAAACT
CTCAAGGATCTTACCGCTGTTGAGATCCAGTTCGATGTAACCCACTCGTGCACCCAACTGATCTTCAGCA
TCTTTTACTTTCACCAGCGTTTCTGGGTGAGCAAAAACAGGAAGGCAAAATGCCGCAAAAAAGGGAATAA
GGGCGACACGGAAATGTTGAATACTCATACTCTTCCTTTTTCAATATTATTGAAGCATTTATCAGGGTTA
TTGTCTCATGAGCGGATACATATTTGAATGTATTTAGAAAAATAAACAAATAGGGGTTCCGCGCACATTT
CCCCGAAAAGTGCCACCTGACGTC
Features (pLannotate 1.2.2; 23 found; start..end, strand, type, name):
     28..80      -  misc_feature   bom (fragment): basis of mobility region from pBR322
    235..614     +  enhancer       CMV enhancer: human cytomegalovirus immediate early enhancer
    615..818     +  promoter       CMV promoter: human cytomegalovirus (CMV) immediate early promoter
    814..847     +  LTR            5' LTR (truncated) (fragment): truncated 5' long terminal repeat (LTR) from HIV-1
    863..881     +  promoter       T7 promoter: promoter for bacteriophage T7 RNA polymerase
    904..2142    +  CDS            ADRB2: ADRB2_HUMAN - Also known as ADRB2R, B2AR. Experimental evidence at protein level: Swiss-Prot protein existence level 1. Beta-adrenergic receptors mediate the catecholamine-induced activation of adenylate cyclase through the action of G proteins. The beta-2-adrenergic receptor binds epinephrine with an approximately 30- fold greater affinity than it does norepinephrine. From Homo sapiens (Human).
   2152..2823    +  CDS            Dronpa: Dronpa is a photoswitchable green fluorescent protein published in 2004, derived from Echinophyllia sp. SC22.
   2848..3540    +  CDS            TagRFP: TagRFP is a basic (constitutively fluorescent) red fluorescent protein published in 2007, derived from Entacmaea quadricolor. It has very low acid sensitivity.
   3604..3622    -  promoter       SP6 promoter: promoter for bacteriophage SP6 RNA polymerase
   3648..3872    +  polyA_signal   bGH poly(A) signal: bovine growth hormone polyadenylation signal
   3876..3897    +  promoter       SV40 promoter (fragment): SV40 enhancer and early promoter
   3918..4346    +  rep_origin     f1 ori (sequence partly withheld): f1 bacteriophage origin of replication; arrow indicates direction of (+) strand synthesis
   4360..4689    +  promoter       SV40 promoter: SV40 enhancer and early promoter
   4756..5547    +  CDS            neo: KKA2_KLEPN - Also known as kan, nptII. Experimental evidence at protein level: Swiss-Prot protein existence level 1. Resistance to kanamycin, neomycin, paromomycin, ribostamycin, butirosin and gentamicin B. From Klebsiella pneumoniae.
   5571..5729    +  CDS            ble (fragment): BLE_KLEPN - Experimental evidence at protein level: Swiss-Prot protein existence level 1. Binding protein with a strong affinity to the bleomycin family of antibiotics. Binds to CL990; an antimitotic-antibiotic compound. From Klebsiella pneumoniae.
   5724..5845    +  polyA_signal   SV40 poly(A) signal: SV40 polyadenylation signal
   5918..5934    -  protein_bind   lac operator: The lac repressor binds to the lac operator to inhibit transcription in E. coli. This inhibition can be relieved by adding lactose or isopropyl-β-D-thiogalactopyranoside (IPTG). lac repressor encoded by lacI
   5942..5972    -  promoter       lac promoter: promoter for the E. coli lac operon
   5987..6008    -  protein_bind   CAP binding site: CAP binding activates transcription in the presence of cAMP. E. coli catabolite activator protein
   6021..6113    -  CDS            lacI (fragment): lac repressor; lacI; The lac repressor binds to the lac operator to inhibit transcription in E. coli. This inhibition can be relieved by adding lactose or isopropyl-β-D-thiogalactopyranoside (IPTG).
   6296..6884    -  rep_origin     ori: high-copy-number ColE1/pMB1/pBR322/pUC origin of replication
   7055..7915    -  CDS            AmpR: β-lactamase; bla; confers resistance to ampicillin, carbenicillin, and related antibiotics
   7916..8020    -  promoter       AmpR promoter: bla
