[The description below was written by a language model from this plasmid's Addgene catalogue record and pLannotate feature annotations shown in this document.]
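Description:
pcDNA3-β2AR-μDpTT is a mammalian expression plasmid of about 8 kb built on the pcDNA3 backbone. It is propagated in E. coli from a high-copy ColE1/pUC-type origin under ampicillin selection (AmpR with its bla promoter). An SV40 early promoter–neo–SV40 poly(A) cassette allows G418 selection of stably transfected mammalian cells. The backbone also carries an f1 origin, plus T7 and SP6 phage promoters flanking the cloning site. The short "HIV-1 LTR", ble, lacI and extra SV40 promoter fragments in the automated annotation are small partial matches and do not appear to be functional elements.

The payload is a single fusion open reading frame of roughly 2.6 kb, cloned between HindIII and EcoRI. It is driven by the CMV immediate-early enhancer/promoter and terminated by the bovine growth hormone polyadenylation signal. The frame begins with full-length human β2 adrenergic receptor (ADRB2), which targets the fusion to the receptor's cellular location. This is followed by Dronpa carrying the H193T mutation (termed μDronpa) and then the red fluorescent protein TagRFP-T, which the feature table annotates as TagRFP. According to the alternative insert name, a DEVD linker joins the two fluorescent protein domains.

The record describes this arrangement as a "Dronpa chromophore-removed FLINC" (DrFLINC) pair, in which proximity of the Dronpa variant to TagRFP-T yields a fluctuating red fluorescence signal. The construct is intended as a β2AR-targeted fluctuating red label for live-cell super-resolution imaging. The record does not say how H193T relates to the chromophore-removed property.
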