Addgene plasmid #182326: pcDNA3-β2AR-μDpTT
Purpose: Beta-2 adrenergic receptor-targeted Dronpa chromophore-removed FLINC (DrFLINC) pair. Fluctuating red-fluorescent label for live-cell super-resolution imaging.
Depositing lab: Jin Zhang. Publication: DrFLINC Contextualizes Super-resolution Activity Imaging. Lin W, Mo GCH, Mehta S, Zhang J. J Am Chem Soc. 2021 Sep 22;143(37):14951-14955. doi: 10.1021/jacs.1c05530. Epub 2021 Sep 13. PubMed 34516108.
Backbone
  Vector backbone: pcDNA3
  Backbone size w/o insert (bp): 5412
  Total vector size (bp): 8052
  Vector type: Mammalian Expression
  Selectable markers: Neomycin (select with G418)
Growth in bacteria
  Bacterial resistance: Ampicillin, 100 μg/mL
  Growth temperature: 37°C
  Growth strain: DH5alpha
  Copy number: High Copy
Gene/Insert
  Gene/Insert name: beta2AR-μDronpa-TagRFP-T (alt name: beta2AR-Dronpa(H193T)-DEVD-TagRFP-T)
  Species: H. sapiens (human)
  Insert size (bp): 2640
  Mutation: Dronpa contains H193T mutation.
  Entrez Gene: ADRB2 (a.k.a. ADRB2R, ADRBR, ARB2, B2AR, BAR, BETA2AR)
  Promoter: CMV
  Tag / fusion protein: Full-length human beta2 adrenergic receptor (N terminal on insert)
  Cloning method: Restriction Enzyme; 5′ cloning site HindIII (not destroyed); 3′ cloning site EcoRI (not destroyed)
  Sequencing primers: 5′ CMV forward; 3′ BGH reverse
Terms and licenses: Academic/Nonprofit Terms; Industry Terms: Not Available to Industry
How to cite: pcDNA3-β2AR-μDpTT was a gift from Jin Zhang (Addgene plasmid # 182326 ; http://n2t.net/addgene:182326 ; RRID:Addgene_182326)
